Addgene plasmid #101812: pCRRNA-G20-R11
Purpose: Repress mCherry and GFP independently, with different strengths
Depositing lab: David Bikard & Sven van Teeffelen. Depositing organization: Institut Pasteur. Publication: Tuning dCas9's ability to block transcription enables robust, noiseless knockdown of bacterial genes. Vigouroux A, Oldewurtel E, Cui L, Bikard D, van Teeffelen S. Mol Syst Biol. 2018 Mar 8;14(3):e7899. PubMed 29519933.
Backbone
  Vector backbone: pCRRNAcos
  Backbone size w/o insert (bp): 2870
  Vector type: CRISPR, Synthetic Biology
Growth in bacteria
  Bacterial resistance: Kanamycin, 50 μg/mL
  Growth temperature: 37°C
  Growth strain: DH5alpha
  Copy number: High Copy
Gene/Insert
  Gene/Insert name: crRNAs targeting GFP and mCherry
  gRNA/shRNA sequence: sfGFP crRNA: CCTTCACCTTCACCACGAACAGAGAATTTG; mCherry crRNA: AGTTTGGCGGAGACCCACGCTTCATACGGA
  Species: Synthetic
  Promoter: Spy 1049
  Cloning method: Restriction Enzyme; 5′ cloning site Unknown (unknown if destroyed); 3′ cloning site Unknown (unknown if destroyed)
  Sequencing primers: 5′ TTACTTTGCAGGGCTTCCCAACC; 3′ TTTGATGCCTCTAGCACGCG
Terms and licenses: Academic/Nonprofit Terms; Industry Terms: Not Available to Industry
How to cite: pCRRNA-G20-R11 was a gift from David Bikard & Sven van Teeffelen (Addgene plasmid # 101812 ; http://n2t.net/addgene:101812 ; RRID:Addgene_101812)
