[The description below was written by a language model from this plasmid's Addgene catalogue record and pLannotate feature annotations shown in this document.]
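Description:
pCRRNA-G20-R11 is a small (about 2.9 kb) bacterial CRISPR plasmid built on the pCRRNAcos backbone and designed to deliver a two-spacer Streptococcus pyogenes CRISPR array for dCas9-mediated gene repression. It replicates from a high-copy ColE1/pUC-type origin and is selected with kanamycin through the neo (nptII) aminoglycoside phosphotransferase gene. That gene is preceded by a short residual fragment of the Tn5 transposase reading frame, presumably carried over with the resistance cassette, and is followed by the lambda t0 terminator. A fragment of the lambda cos site is also annotated; cos sites permit packaging of plasmid DNA into phage lambda particles. An rrnB T1 terminator lies next to it on the opposite strand.

The payload is a minimal native-style CRISPR locus. The S. pyogenes crRNA leader (the record lists the promoter as Spy 1049) is followed by three direct repeats that bracket two 30-nt spacers, one targeting sfGFP and one targeting mCherry. A tracrRNA is encoded just downstream, so both RNA components needed to form mature guide complexes are supplied from this plasmid. No Cas9 or dCas9 gene is annotated, so the protein must be provided by the host strain or another construct.

The stated purpose is to repress mCherry and GFP independently and with different strengths. The name suggests 20 matched bases for the GFP guide and 11 for the mCherry guide, in line with the associated study's approach of tuning how strongly dCas9 blocks transcription, although the record does not spell this out. The plasmid is suited to graded, low-noise knockdown experiments on two-colour fluorescent reporters in bacteria.
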