Features (pLannotate 1.2.2; 11 found; start..end, strand, type, name):
      8..139     +  misc_feature   crRNA leader: crRNA leader sequence for the Streptococcus pyogenes CRISPR/Cas system
    140..175     +  repeat_region  DR: direct repeat for the Streptococcus pyogenes CRISPR/Cas system
    206..241     +  repeat_region  DR: direct repeat for the Streptococcus pyogenes CRISPR/Cas system
    272..307     +  repeat_region  DR: direct repeat for the Streptococcus pyogenes CRISPR/Cas system
    428..506     +  misc_RNA       tracrRNA: trans-activating CRISPR RNA for the Streptococcus pyogenes CRISPR/Cas9 system
    697..816     +  CDS            tnpA (fragment): TN5P_ECOLX - Also known as tnp. Experimental evidence at protein level: Swiss-Prot protein existence level 1. Mediates transposition of transposon Tn5 by a 'cut and paste' mechanism. First, the monomeric transposase binds the 19 bp inverted DNA repeats flanking the transposon. Then, dimerization of the DNA- bound transposase creates a synaptic DNA complex. After nicking of the first DNA strand, excision of the transposon proceeds through a series of intermediates. The transposase then mediates the insertion of the transposon at a new site by strand transfer. The activity of the wild- type tran
    848..1639    +  CDS            neo: KKA2_KLEPN - Also known as kan, nptII. Experimental evidence at protein level: Swiss-Prot protein existence level 1. Resistance to kanamycin, neomycin, paromomycin, ribostamycin, butirosin and gentamicin B. From Klebsiella pneumoniae.
   1673..1767    +  terminator     lambda t0 terminator: transcription terminator from phage lambda
   1855..2443    +  rep_origin     ori: high-copy-number ColE1/pMB1/pBR322/pUC origin of replication
   2590..2813    +  misc_feature   cos (fragment): lambda cos site; allows packaging into phage lambda particles
   2828..2914    -  terminator     rrnB T1 terminator: Escherichia coli rrnB; transcription terminator T1 from the E. coli rrnB gene
>Addgene plasmid #101812 | pCRRNA-G20-R11 | addgene full sequence | sequence record 197177 | Addgene NGS Result
GGGATCCTATTTCTTAATAACTAAAAATATGGTATAATACTCTTAATAAATGCAGTAATACAGGGGCTTT
TCAAGACTGAAGTCTAGCTGAGACAAATAGTGCGATTACGAAATTTTTTAGACAAAAATAGTCTACGAGG
TTTTAGAGCTATGCTGTTTTGAATGGTCCCAAAACCCTTCACCTTCACCACGAACAGAGAATTTGGTTTT
AGAGCTATGCTGTTTTGAATGGTCCCAAAACAGTTTGGCGGAGACCCACGCTTCATACGGAGTTTTAGAG
CTATGCTGTTTTGAATGGTCCCAAAACTTCAGCACACTGAGACTTGTTGAGTTGAATTCATGAGTATTAA
GTATTGTTTTATGGCTGATAAATTTCTTTGAATTTCTCCTTGATTATTTGTTATAAAAGTTATAAAATAA
TCTTGTTGGAACCATTCAAAACAGCATAGCAAGTTAAAATAAGGCTAGTCCGTTATCAACTTGAAAAAGT
GGCACCGAGTCGGTGCTTTTTTTGATACTTCTATTCTACTCTGACTGCAAACCAAAAAAACAAGCGCTTT
CAAAACGCTTGTTTTATCATTTTTAGGGAAATTAATCTCTTAATCCTTTTATCATTCTACATTTAGGCGC
TGCCATCTTAAGACGAAAGGGCCTCGTGATACGCCTATTTTTATAGGTTAATGTCATGATAATAATGGTT
TCTTAGACGTCGGAATTGCCAGCTGGGGCGCCCTCTGGTAAGGTTGGGAAGCCCTGCAAAGTAAACTGGA
TGGCTTTCTTGCCGCCAAGGATCTGATGGCGCAGGGGATCAAGATCTGATCAAGAGACAGGATGAGGATC
GTTTCGCATGATTGAACAAGATGGATTGCACGCAGGTTCTCCGGCCGCTTGGGTGGAGAGGCTATTCGGC
TATGACTGGGCACAACAGACAATCGGCTGCTCTGATGCCGCCGTGTTCCGGCTGTCAGCGCAGGGGCGCC
CGGTTCTTTTTGTCAAGACCGACCTGTCCGGTGCCCTGAATGAACTGCAGGACGAGGCAGCGCGGCTATC
GTGGCTGGCCACGACGGGCGTTCCTTGCGCAGCTGTGCTCGACGTTGTCACTGAAGCGGGAAGGGACTGG
CTGCTATTGGGCGAAGTGCCGGGGCAGGATCTCCTGTCATCTCACCTTGCTCCTGCCGAGAAAGTATCCA
TCATGGCTGATGCAATGCGGCGGCTGCATACGCTTGATCCGGCTACCTGCCCATTCGACCACCAAGCGAA
ACATCGCATCGAGCGAGCACGTACTCGGATGGAAGCCGGTCTTGTCGATCAGGATGATCTGGACGAAGAG
CATCAGGGGCTCGCGCCAGCCGAACTGTTCGCCAGGCTCAAGGCGCGCATGCCCGACGGCGAGGATCTCG
TCGTGACCCATGGCGATGCCTGCTTGCCGAATATCATGGTGGAAAATGGCCGCTTTTCTGGATTCATCGA
CTGTGGCCGGCTGGGTGTGGCGGACCGCTATCAGGACATAGCGTTGGCTACCCGTGATATTGCTGAAGAG
CTTGGCGGCGAATGGGCTGACCGCTTCCTCGTGCTTTACGGTATCGCCGCTCCCGATTCGCAGCGCATCG
CCTTCTATCGCCTTCTTGACGAGTTCTTCTGAGCGGGACTCTGGGGTTCGAGAGCTCGCTTGGACTCCTG
TTGATAGATCCAGTAATGACCTCAGAACTCCATCTGGATTTGTTCAGAACGCTCGGTTGCCGCCGGGCGT
TTTTTATTGGTGAGAATCCAAGCACTAGTCATGACCAAAATCCCTTAACGTGAGTTTTCGTTCCACTGAG
CGTCAGACCCCGTAGAAAAGATCAAAGGATCTTCTTGAGATCCTTTTTTTCTGCGCGTAATCTGCTGCTT
GCAAACAAAAAAACCACCGCTACCAGCGGTGGTTTGTTTGCCGGATCAAGAGCTACCAACTCTTTTTCCG
AAGGTAACTGGCTTCAGCAGAGCGCAGATACCAAATACTGTCCTTCTAGTGTAGCCGTAGTTAGGCCACC
ACTTCAAGAACTCTGTAGCACCGCCTACATACCTCGCTCTGCTAATCCTGTTACCAGTGGCTGCTGCCAG
TGGCGATAAGTCGTGTCTTACCGGGTTGGACTCAAGACGATAGTTACCGGATAAGGCGCAGCGGTCGGGC
TGAACGGGGGGTTCGTGCACACAGCCCAGCTTGGAGCGAACGACCTACACCGAACTGAGATACCTACAGC
GTGAGCTATGAGAAAGCGCCACGCTTCCCGAAGGGAGAAAGGCGGACAGGTATCCGGTAAGCGGCAGGGT
CGGAACAGGAGAGCGCACGAGGGAGCTTCCAGGGGGAAACGCCTGGTATCTTTATAGTCCTGTCGGGTTT
CGCCACCTCTGACTTGAGCGTCGATTTTTGTGATGCTCGTCAGGGGGGCGGAGCCTATGGAAAAACGCCA
GCAACGCGGCCTTTTTACGGTTCCTGGCCTTTTGCTGGCCTTTTGCTCACATGTTCTTTCCTGCGTTATC
CCCTGATTCTGTGGATAACCGTATTACCGCCTTTGAGTGAGCTGATACCGCTCGCCGCAGCCGAACGCCC
CAAAAAGCCTCGCTTTCAGCACCTGTCGTTTCCTTTCTTTTCAGAGGGTATTTTAAATAAAAACATTAAG
TTATGACGAAGAAGAACGGAAACGCCTTAAACCGGAAAATTTTCATAAATAGCGAAAACCCGCGAGGTCG
CCGCCCCGTAACCTGTCGGATCACCGGAAGGGACCCGTAAAGTGATAATGATTATCATCTACATATCACA
ACGTGCGTGGAGGGTCTAGGGCGGCGGATTTGTCCTACTCAGGAGAGCGTTCACCGACAAACAACAGATA
AAACGAAAGGCCCAGTCTTTCGACTGAGCCTTTCGTTTTATTTGATGCCTCTAGCACGCGTACCAT
